>Addgene plasmid #223498 | CMV-pDisplay-Halo-T2A-EGFP | addgene full sequence | sequence record 443020 | Addgene NGS Result
CACTGGGCCAGGATTCTCCTCGACGTCACCGCATGTTAGCAGACTTCCTCTGCCCTCTCCACTGCCGCGG
CCACCACGTGGCTTCTTCTGCCAAAGCATGATGAGGATGATAAGGGAGATGATGGTGAGCACCACCAGGG
CCAGGATGGCTGAGATCACCACCACCTTAAAGGGCAAGGAGTGTGGCACCACGATGACCTCCTGCGTGTC
CTGGCCCACAGCATTCAGATCCTCTTCTGAGATGAGTTTTTGTTCGTCGACACCGGAAATCTCCAGAGTA
GACAGCCAGCGCGCGATCTCGCTGCCGATCAGGTCCGGGTTGTCTTCTTGCAGCAGATTCAGACCCGGGC
CGATGTCCACAGCCTTGCAGTTAGGCAGGCTTTTGGCCAGGCGAGCGGCTTCGGCCGGTGGGATCAGAAC
GCCTGGGGTGCCCCAGAACAGCAGCTTCGGGACAGGGGACTGGTGCAGCCAGTCCATGTATTCTTCGACC
AGCGCGACGATGTTCGCTGGCTCACCGGCGATTGGCAGCTCGTTTGGGAAGCGCCACAGTGGCTCGCGGT
CAACAGGATTCAGGAACGGCTCGCGGTAATGGTCCATCTCGACTTCAGTCAGCGGGCGGACGACACCCAT
CGGCAGCGTACCCTCGATAAAAACGTTCTGATCGATGATCAGCTTGCGGCCGACGTCGGTGGTGCGGAAG
GCCTGGAAGGTCTCGCGGGCAAATTCTGGCCATTCGTCCCAGGTCGGGATAGGGCGGATGAACTCCATAA
ATGCAATACCTTTGACGCGCTCTGGATTGCGCTTGGCCCAGTGGAAACCCAGAGCGGAGCCCCAGTCGTG
AATGACCAGGACGACCTCTTCCAGACCCAGGGCTTCGATGAAGGCATCCATGAAGCGGACGTGGTCGTCG
AAGAAATAACCCAGGTCTGGTTTGTCGGATTTGCCCATACCGATCAGGTCTGGAGCAATGCAGCGATGGG
TCGGTGCAACATGCGGGATGATGTTGCGCCACACGTAGGAGGAGGTCGGGTTACCGTGCAGGAACAGCAC
AGGGGTGCCATCGCGCGGACCAACATCGACGTAGTGCATGCGCTCGCCCAGGACTTCCACATAATGGGGG
TCGAATGGAAAGCCAGTACCGATTTCGGATCCTGATCTGGCCGGCTGGGCCCCAGCATAATCTGGAACAT
CATATGGATAGTCACCAGTGGAACCTGGAACCCAGAGCAGCAGTACCCATAGCAGGAGTGTGTCTGTCTC
CATGGTGGATATCCCCAAGCCGAATTCCAGCACACTGGCGGCCGTTACTAGTGGATCCGAGCTCGGTACC
AAGCTTGGGTCTCCCTATAGTGAGTCGTATTAATTTCGATAAGCCAGTAAGCAGTGGGTTCTCTAGTTAG
CCAGAGAGCTCTGCTTATATAGACCTCCCACCGTACACGCCTACCGCCCATTTGCGTCAATGGGGCGGAG
TTGTTACGACATTTTGGAAAGTCCCGTTGATTTTGGTGCCAAAACAAACTCCCATTGACGTCAATGGGGT
GGAGACTTGGAAATCCCCGTGAGTCAAACCGCTATCCACGCCCATTGATGTACTGCCAAAACCGCATCAC
CATGGTAATAGCGATGACTAATACGTAGATGTACTGCCAAGTAGGAAAGTCCCATAAGGTCATGTACTGG
GCATAATGCCAGGCGGGCCATTTACCGTCATTGACGTCAATAGGGGGCGTACTTGGCATATGATACACTT
GATGTACTGCCAAGTGGGCAGTTTACCGTAAATACTCCACCCATTGACGTCAATGGAAAGTCCCTATTGG
CGTTACTATGGGAACATACGTCATTATTGACGTCAATGGGCGGGGGTCGTTGGGCGGTCAGCCAGGCGGG
CCATTTACCGTAAGTTATGTAACGCGGAACTCCATATATGGGCTATGAACTAATGACCCCGTAATTGATT
ACTATTAATAACTAGTCAATAATCAATGTCAACGCGCGCGTAAATTGTAAGCGTTAATATTTTGTTAAAA
TTCGCGTTAAATTTTTGTTAAATCAGCTCATTTTTTAACCAATAGGCCGAAATCGGCAAAATCCCTTATA
AATCAAAAGAATAGACCGAGATAGGGT
[37 nt withheld, positions 2128-2164]
AAAGAACGTGGACTCCAACGTCAAAGG
[49 nt withheld, positions 2192-2240]
T
[91 nt withheld, positions 2242-2332]
G
[124 nt withheld, positions 2334-2457]
CAGGTGGCACTTTTCGGGGAAATGTGCGCGGAACCCCTATTTGTTTATTTTTCTAAATACATTCAAATAT
GTATCCGCTCATGAGACAATAACCCTGATAAATGCTTCAATAATATTGAAAAAGGAAGAGTATGAGTATT
CAACATTTCCGTGTCGCCCTTATTCCCTTTTTTGCGGCATTTTGCCTTCCTGTTTTTGCTCACCCAGAAA
CGCTGGTGAAAGTAAAAGATGCTGAAGATCAGTTGGGTGCACGAGTGGGTTACATCGAACTGGATCTCAA
CAGCGGTAAGATCCTTGAGAGTTTTCGCCCCGAAGAACGTTTTCCAATGATGAGCACTTTTAAAGTTCTG
CTATGTGGCGCGGTATTATCCCGTATTGACGCCGGGCAAGAGCAACTCGGTCGCCGCATACACTATTCTC
AGAATGACTTGGTTGAGTACTCACCAGTCACAGAAAAGCATCTTACGGATGGCATGACAGTAAGAGAATT
ATGCAGTGCTGCCATAACCATGAGTGATAACACTGCGGCCAACTTACTTCTGACAACGATCGGAGGACCG
AAGGAGCTAACCGCTTTTTTGCACAACATGGGGGATCATGTAACTCGCCTTGATCGTTGGGAACCGGAGC
TGAATGAAGCCATACCAAACGACGAGCGTGACACCACGATGCCTGTAGCAATGGCAACAACGTTGCGCAA
ACTATTAACTGGCGAACTACTTACTCTAGCTTCCCGGCAACAATTAATAGACTGGATGGAGGCGGATAAA
GTTGCAGGACCACTTCTGCGCTCGGCCCTTCCGGCTGGCTGGTTTATTGCTGATAAATCTGGAGCCGGTG
AGCGTGGGTCTCGCGGTATCATTGCAGCACTGGGGCCAGATGGTAAGCCCTCCCGTATCGTAGTTATCTA
CACGACGGGGAGTCAGGCAACTATGGATGAACGAAATAGACAGATCGCTGAGATAGGTGCCTCACTGATT
AAGCATTGGTAACTGTCAGACCAAGTTTACTCATATATACTTTAGATTGATTTATTGAAAAAGGAAGAGT
CCTGAGGCGGAAAGAACCAGCTGTGGAATGTGTGTCAGTTAGGGTGTGGAAAGTCCCCAGGCTCCCCAGC
AGGCAGAAGTATGCAAAGCATGCATCTCAATTAGTCAGCAACCAGGTGTGGAAAGTCCCCAGGCTCCCCA
GCAGGCAGAAGTATGCAAAGCATGCATCTCAATTAGTCAGCAACCATAGTCCCGCCCCTAACTCCGCCCA
TCCCGCCCCTAACTCCGCCCAGTTCCGCCCATTCTCCGCCCCATGGCTGACTAATTTTTTTTATTTATGC
AGAGGCCGAGGCCCGGCCTCTGAGCTATTCCAGAAGTAGTGAGGAGGCTTTTTTGGAGGCCTAGGCTTTT
GCAAAGATCGATCAAGAGACAGGATGAGGATCGTTTCGCATGATTGAACAAGATGGATTGCACGCAGGTT
CTCCGGCCGCTTGGGTGGAGAGGCTATTCGGCTATGACTGGGCACAACAGACAATCGGCTGCTCTGATGC
CGCCGTGTTCCGGCTGTCAGCGCAGGGGCGCCCGGTTCTTTTTGTCAAGACCGACCTGTCCGGTGCCCTG
AATGAACTGCAAGACGAGGCAGCGCGGCTATCGTGGCTGGCCACGACGGGCGTTCCTTGCGCAGCTGTGC
TCGACGTTGTCACTGAAGCGGGAAGGGACTGGCTGCTATTGGGCGAAGTGCCGGGGCAGGATCTCCTGTC
ATCTCACCTTGCTCCTGCCGAGAAAGTATCCATCATGGCTGATGCAATGCGGCGGCTGCATACGCTTGAT
CCGGCTACCTGCCCATTCGACCACCAAGCGAAACATCGCATCGAGCGAGCACGTACTCGGATGGAAGCCG
GTCTTGTCGATCAGGATGATCTGGACGAAGAGCATCAGGGGCTCGCGCCAGCCGAACTGTTCGCCAGGCT
CAAGGCGAGCATGCCCGACGGCGAGGATCTCGTCGTGACCCATGGCGATGCCTGCTTGCCGAATATCATG
GTGGAAAATGGCCGCTTTTCTGGATTCATCGACTGTGGCCGGCTGGGTGTGGCGGACCGCTATCAGGACA
TAGCGTTGGCTACCCGTGATATTGCTGAAGAGCTTGGCGGCGAATGGGCTGACCGCTTCCTCGTGCTTTA
CGGTATCGCCGCTCCCGATTCGCAGCGCATCGCCTTCTATCGCCTTCTTGACGAGTTCTTCTGAGCGGGA
CTCTGGGGTTCGAAATGACCGACCAAGCGACGCCCAACCTGCCATCACGAGATTTCGATTCCACCGCCGC
CTTCTATGAAAGGTTGGGCTTCGGAATCGTTTTCCGGGACGCCGGCTGGATGATCCTCCAGCGCGGGGAT
CTCATGCTGGAGTTCTTCGCCCACCCTAGGGGGAGGCTAACTGAAACACGGAAGGAGACAATACCGGAAG
GAACCCGCGCTATGACGGCAATAAAAAGACAGAATAAAACGCACGGTGTTGGGTCGTTTGTTCATAAACG
CGGGGTTCGGTCCCAGGGCTGGCACTCTGTCGATACCCCACCGAGACCCCATTGGGGCCAATACGCCCGC
GTTTCTTCCTTTTCCCCACCCCACCCCCCAAGTTCGGGTGAAGGCCCAGGGCTCGCAGCCAACGTCGGGG
CGGCAGGCCCTGCCATAGCCTCAGGTTACTCATATATACTTTAGATTGATTTAAAACTTCATTTTTAATT
TAAAAGGATCTAGGTGAAGATCCTTTTTGATAATCTCATGACCAAAATCCCTTAACGTGAGTTTTCGTTC
CACTGAGCGTCAGACCCCGTAGAAAAGATCAAAGGATCTTCTTGAGATCCTTTTTTTCTGCGCGTAATCT
GCTGCTTGCAAACAAAAAAACCACCGCTACCAGCGGTGGTTTGTTTGCCGGATCAAGAGCTACCAACTCT
TTTTCCGAAGGTAACTGGCTTCAGCAGAGCGCAGATACCAAATACTGTTCTTCTAGTGTAGCCGTAGTTA
GGCCACCACTTCAAGAACTCTGTAGCACCGCCTACATACCTCGCTCTGCTAATCCTGTTACCAGTGGCTG
CTGCCAGTGGCGATAAGTCGTGTCTTACCGGGTTGGACTCAAGACGATAGTTACCGGATAAGGCGCAGCG
GTCGGGCTGAACGGGGGGTTCGTGCACACAGCCCAGCTTGGAGCGAACGACCTACACCGAACTGAGATAC
CTACAGCGTGAGCTATGAGAAAGCGCCACGCTTCCCGAAGGGAGAAAGGCGGACAGGTATCCGGTAAGCG
GCAGGGTCGGAACAGGAGAGCGCACGAGGGAGCTTCCAGGGGGAAACGCCTGGTATCTTTATAGTCCTGT
CGGGTTTCGCCACCTCTGACTTGAGCGTCGATTTTTGTGATGCTCGTCAGGGGGGCGGAGCCTATGGAAA
AACGCCAGCAACGCGGCCTTTTTACGGTTCCTGGCCTTTTGCTGGCCTTTTGCTCACATGTTCTTTCCTG
CGTTATCCCCTGATTCTGTGGATAACCGTATTACCGCCACTGGTTCTTTCCGCCTCAGAAGCCATAGAGC
CCACCGCATCCCCAGCATGCCTGCTATTGTCTTCCCAATCCTCCCCCTTGCTGTCCTGCCCCACCCCACC
CCCCAGAATAGAATGACACCTACTCAGACAATGCGATGCAATTTCCTCATTTTATTAGGAAAGGACAGTG
GGAGTGGCACCTTCCAGGGTCAAGGAAGGCACGGGGGAGGGGCAAACAACAGATGGCTGGCAACTAGAAG
GCACAGTCGAGGCTGATCTCGAGCGGCCGCCTACTTGTACAGCTCGTCCATGCCGAGAGTGATCCCGGCG
GCGGTCACGAACTCCAGCAGGACCATGTGATCGCGCTTCTCGTTGGGGTCTTTGCTCAGGGCGGACTGGG
TGCTCAGGTAGTGGTTGTCGGGCAGCAGCACGGGGCCGTCGCCGATGGGGGTGTTCTGCTGGTAGTGGTC
GGCGAGCTGCACGCTGCCGTCCTCGATGTTGTGGCGGATCTTGAAGTTCACCTTGATGCCGTTCTTCTGC
TTGTCGGCCATGATATAGACGTTGTGGCTGTTGTAGTTGTACTCCAGCTTGTGCCCCAGGATGTTGCCGT
CCTCCTTGAAGTCGATGCCCTTCAGCTCGATGCGGTTCACCAGGGTGTCGCCCTCGAACTTCACCTCGGC
GCGGGTCTTGTAGTTGCCGTCGTCCTTGAAGAAGATGGTGCGCTCCTGGACGTAGCCTTCGGGCATGGCG
GACTTGAAGAAGTCGTGCTGCTTCATGTGGTCGGGGTAGCGGCTGAAGCACTGCACGCCGTAGGTCAGGG
TGGTCACGAGGGTGGGCCAGGGCACGGGCAGCTTGCCGGTGGTGCAGATGAACTTCAGGGTCAGCTTGCC
GTAGGTGGCATCGCCCTCGCCCTCGCCGGACACGCTGAACTTGTGGCCGTTTACGTCGCCGTCCAGCTCG
ACCAGGATGGGCACCACCCCGGTGAACAGCTCCTCGCCCTTGCT
Features (pLannotate 1.2.2; 21 found; start..end, strand, type, name):
     76..222     -  CDS            PDGFRβ TM domain: transmembrane domain from platelet derived growth factor receptor beta
    263..1146    -  CDS            HaloTag® (fragment): modified bacterial dehalogenase that forms covalent bonds with chloroalkane derivatives
   1178..1201    -  CDS            3xHA (fragment): three tandem HA epitope tags
   1201..1263    -  sig_peptide    Igκ leader: leader sequence from mouse immunoglobulin κ light chain
   1344..1362    -  promoter       T7 promoter: promoter for bacteriophage T7 RNA polymerase
   1378..1411    -  LTR            5' LTR (truncated) (fragment): truncated 5' long terminal repeat (LTR) from HIV-1
   1407..1610    -  promoter       CMV promoter: human cytomegalovirus (CMV) immediate early promoter
   1611..1990    -  enhancer       CMV enhancer: human cytomegalovirus immediate early enhancer
   2029..2457    -  rep_origin     f1 ori (sequence partly withheld): f1 bacteriophage origin of replication; arrow indicates direction of (+) strand synthesis
   2484..2588    +  promoter       AmpR promoter: bla
   2589..3449    +  CDS            AmpR: β-lactamase; bla; confers resistance to ampicillin, carbenicillin, and related antibiotics
   3490..3507    +  promoter       AmpR promoter (fragment): bla
   3509..3862    +  promoter       SV40 promoter: SV40 enhancer and early promoter
   3897..4691    +  CDS            NeoR/KanR: aminoglycoside phosphotransferase from Tn5; aph(3')-II (or nptII); confers resistance to neomycin, kanamycin, and G418 (Geneticin®)
   4712..4864    +  CDS            ble (fragment): BLE_KLEPN - Experimental evidence at protein level: Swiss-Prot protein existence level 1. Binding protein with a strong affinity to the bleomycin family of antibiotics. Binds to CL990; an antimitotic-antibiotic compound. From Klebsiella pneumoniae.
   4923..4970    +  polyA_signal   HSV TK poly(A) signal: herpes simplex virus thymidine kinase polyadenylation signal (Cole and Stacy, 1985)
   5061..5077    -  polyA_signal   bGH poly(A) signal (fragment): bovine growth hormone polyadenylation signal
   5299..5887    +  rep_origin     ori: high-copy-number ColE1/pMB1/pBR322/pUC origin of replication
   5997..6015    -  promoter       SV40 promoter (fragment): SV40 enhancer and early promoter
   6019..6243    -  polyA_signal   bGH poly(A) signal: bovine growth hormone polyadenylation signal
   6269..3       -  CDS            EGFP (fragment) (across the origin): the original enhanced GFP (Yang et al., 1996) mammalian codon-optimized
