[The description below was written by a language model from this plasmid's Addgene catalogue record and pLannotate feature annotations shown in this document.]
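Description:
CMV-pDisplay-Halo-T2A-EGFP is a mammalian expression plasmid built on the Invitrogen pDisplay backbone, designed to present HaloTag on the outer face of the plasma membrane while marking transfected cells with EGFP. It is about 7 kb, propagated in E. coli at high copy from a ColE1/pUC-type origin, and selected with ampicillin through the bla gene. An f1 origin is also present. For selection in mammalian cells, the backbone carries an SV40 early promoter driving NeoR/KanR (G418 resistance) with an HSV TK polyadenylation signal. The short ble, SV40 promoter, bGH and HIV-1 LTR fragments called in the table appear to be backbone remnants or partial matches rather than functional elements.

The payload is a single open reading frame driven by the CMV immediate-early enhancer and promoter, with a T7 promoter just upstream of the coding region. It begins with the mouse Igκ leader, which directs the protein into the secretory pathway, followed by an HA epitope (annotated as a fragment of a 3xHA tag), then HaloTag, and finally the PDGFRβ transmembrane domain, which anchors the fusion in the membrane with HaloTag facing the extracellular side. According to the construct name, a T2A self-cleaving peptide links this to EGFP. T2A is not separately annotated, but EGFP lies directly downstream of the transmembrane segment, followed by the bGH polyadenylation signal. Ribosomal skipping at T2A should yield surface-displayed HaloTag and free cytosolic EGFP from one transcript. The construct is suited to covalent labelling or tethering of chloroalkane ligands at the cell surface, with green fluorescence identifying the expressing cells.
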