Addgene plasmid #223498: CMV-pDisplay-Halo-T2A-EGFP
Purpose: Co-expression of HaloTags to outer surface in mammalian cells coupled with a EGFP transfection marker
Depositing lab: James Frank. Depositing organization: Oregon Health & Science University.
Backbone
  Vector backbone: pDisplay
  Backbone manufacturer: Invitrogen
  Vector type: Mammalian Expression
Growth in bacteria
  Bacterial resistance: Ampicillin, 100 μg/mL
  Growth temperature: 37°C
  Growth strain: NEB Stable
  Copy number: High Copy
Gene/Insert
  Gene/Insert name: HaloTag and EGFP
  Species: Synthetic
  Cloning method: Gibson Cloning
Terms and licenses: Academic/Nonprofit Terms; Industry Terms: Not Available to Industry
How to cite: CMV-pDisplay-Halo-T2A-EGFP was a gift from James Frank (Addgene plasmid # 223498 ; http://n2t.net/addgene:223498 ; RRID:Addgene_223498)
